Addgene plasmid #70269: pLV-tetO-Tfap2c
Purpose: Lentiviral plasmid for tetracycline/doxycycline dependent expression of murine Tfap2c
Depositing lab: Hubert Schorle. Depositing organization: Universitaetsklinikum Bonn. Publication: Direct Induction of Trophoblast Stem Cells from Murine Fibroblasts. Kubaczka C, Senner CE, Cierlitza M, Arauzo-Bravo MJ, Kuckenberg P, Peitz M, Hemberger M, Schorle H. Cell Stem Cell. 2015 Sep 22. pii: S1934-5909(15)00360-4. doi: 10.1016/j.stem.2015.08.005. PubMed 26412560.
Backbone
  Vector backbone: pLV-tetO
  Backbone manufacturer: Hochedlinger Lab (Stadtfeld et al Cell Stem Cell. 2008 Mar 6. 2(3):230-40.)
  Backbone size w/o insert (bp): 8370
  Total vector size (bp): 9700
  Vector type: Mammalian Expression, Lentiviral
Growth in bacteria
  Bacterial resistance: Ampicillin, 100 μg/mL
  Growth temperature: 37°C
  Growth strain: NEB Stable
  Copy number: High Copy
Gene/Insert
  Gene/Insert name: transcription factor AP-2, gamma (alt name: Tfap2c, AP-2gamma, Tcfap2c)
  Species: M. musculus (mouse)
  Insert size (bp): 1400
  GenBank ID: NM_009335.2
  Entrez Gene: Tfap2c (a.k.a. AP2gamma, Ap-2.2, Stra2, Tcfap2c)
  Promoter: tetO
  Cloning method: Restriction Enzyme; 5′ cloning site EcoRI (not destroyed); 3′ cloning site EcoRI (not destroyed)
  Sequencing primers: 5′ CMV-Promoter F: ACGCCATCCACGCTGTTTTGACCT; 3′ WPRE-R: CATAGCGTAAAAGGAGCAACA
Terms and licenses: Academic/Nonprofit Terms; Industry Terms: Not Available to Industry
Depositor comments: The cDNA sequence of murine Tfap2c was inserted into the pLV-tetO vector via the EcoRI site. The pLV-tetO vector backbone was obtained through EcoRI mediated excision of Oct4 cDNA from pLV-tetO-Oct4 (Stadtfeld et al., 2008, addgene Plasmid #19766), kindly provided by K. Hochedlinger (Harvard University).
How to cite: pLV-tetO-Tfap2c was a gift from Hubert Schorle (Addgene plasmid # 70269 ; http://n2t.net/addgene:70269 ; RRID:Addgene_70269)
