[The description below was written by a language model from this plasmid's Addgene catalogue record and pLannotate feature annotations shown in this document.]
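Description:
pLV-tetO-Tfap2c is an HIV-1-based lentiviral transfer plasmid for tetracycline/doxycycline-dependent expression of mouse Tfap2c (transcription factor AP-2 gamma) in mammalian cells. It was made by inserting the roughly 1.4 kb murine cDNA into the single EcoRI site of the pLV-tetO backbone, which was itself obtained by excising the Oct4 cDNA from a related reprogramming vector. In bacteria the roughly 9.7 kb plasmid replicates from a high-copy ColE1/pUC-type origin and is selected with ampicillin through the bla gene. An f1 origin is also present.

The viral genome is transcribed from a CMV enhancer/promoter fused to a truncated 5' LTR, a chimeric arrangement that normally makes genomic RNA production independent of Tat. Downstream lie the Ψ packaging signal with a gag fragment, the Rev response element for nuclear export of unspliced RNA, and the cPPT/CTS. The internal expression cassette consists of a tetracycline response element with seven tetO copies joined to a minimal CMV promoter, followed by the Tfap2c coding sequence and a WPRE that enhances transcript stability and expression. A 3' LTR region and a bGH polyadenylation signal follow. Induction requires a tetracycline-controlled transactivator, which the plasmid does not encode and which must be supplied separately. An SV40/EM7-driven bleomycin/Zeocin resistance cassette lies in the plasmid backbone, outside the LTR-flanked region, so it would not be carried into transduced cells with the provirus. The associated publication concerns the direct induction of trophoblast stem cells from mouse fibroblasts, which is consistent with using the vector for inducible transcription-factor delivery in cell-fate conversion experiments.
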