Features (pLannotate 1.2.2; 32 found; start..end, strand, type, name):
     31..83      -  misc_feature   bom (fragment): basis of mobility region from pBR322
    238..617     +  enhancer       CMV enhancer: human cytomegalovirus immediate early enhancer
    618..817     +  promoter       CMV promoter: human cytomegalovirus (CMV) immediate early promoter
    835..1015    +  LTR            5' LTR (truncated): truncated 5' long terminal repeat (LTR) from HIV-1
   1062..1187    +  misc_feature   HIV-1 Ψ: packaging signal of human immunodeficiency virus type 1
   1171..1534    +  CDS            HIV-1 gag (fragment): gag protein from human immunodeficiency virus 1; gag
   1680..1913    +  misc_feature   RRE: The Rev response element (RRE) of HIV-1 allows for Rev-dependent mRNA export from the nucleus to the cytoplasm.
   2290..2390    +  CDS            Rev (fragment): human immunodeficiency virus 1 (HIV-1) Rev protein; rev; enhances nuclear export of unspliced and incompletely spliced viral mRNAs
   2440..2557    +  misc_feature   cPPT/CTS: central polypurine tract and central termination sequence of HIV-1
   2610..2880    +  protein_bind   tetracycline response element: contains seven copies of the tetracycline operator tetO tetracycline repressor TetR
   2891..2908    +  misc_feature   MCS (fragment): pUC18/19 multiple cloning site
   2913..2950    +  promoter       minimal CMV promoter: human cytomegalovirus (CMV) immediate early promoter
   3062..4408    +  CDS            Tfap2c: AP2C_MOUSE - Also known as Tcfap2c. Experimental evidence at protein level: Swiss-Prot protein existence level 1. Sequence-specific DNA-binding protein that interacts with inducible viral and cellular enhancer elements to regulate transcription of selected genes. AP-2 factors bind to the consensus sequence 5'-GCCNNNGGC-3' and activate genes involved in a large spectrum of important biological functions including proper eye, face, body wall, limb and neural tube development. They also suppress a number of genes including MCAM/MUC18, C/EBP alpha and MYC. From Mus musculus (Mouse).
   4420..4444    +  misc_feature   MCS (fragment): pBluescript multiple cloning site
   4444..5032    +  misc_feature   WPRE: woodchuck hepatitis virus posttranscriptional regulatory element
   4969..5550    +  CDS            nef (fragment): NEF_HV1H2 - Experimental evidence at protein level: Swiss-Prot protein existence level 1. Extracellular Nef protein targets CD4(+) T-lymphocytes for apoptosis by interacting with CXCR4 surface receptors. From Human immunodeficiency virus type 1 group M subtype B (isolate HXB2) (HIV-1).
   5557..5737    +  LTR            5' LTR (truncated): truncated 5' long terminal repeat (LTR) from HIV-1
   5769..5993    +  polyA_signal   bGH poly(A) signal: bovine growth hormone polyadenylation signal
   5997..6018    +  promoter       SV40 promoter (fragment): SV40 enhancer and early promoter
   6039..6467    +  rep_origin     f1 ori (sequence partly withheld): f1 bacteriophage origin of replication; arrow indicates direction of (+) strand synthesis
   6481..6810    +  promoter       SV40 promoter: SV40 enhancer and early promoter
   6858..6905    +  promoter       EM7 promoter: synthetic bacterial promoter&nbsp
   6924..7298    +  CDS            BleoR: antibiotic-binding protein; Sh ble from Streptoalloteichus hindustanus; confers resistance to bleomycin, phleomycin, and Zeocin™
   7308..7433    +  CDS            ble (fragment): BLE_KLEPN - Experimental evidence at protein level: Swiss-Prot protein existence level 1. Binding protein with a strong affinity to the bleomycin family of antibiotics. Binds to CL990; an antimitotic-antibiotic compound. From Klebsiella pneumoniae.
   7428..7549    +  polyA_signal   SV40 poly(A) signal: SV40 polyadenylation signal
   7622..7638    -  protein_bind   lac operator: The lac repressor binds to the lac operator to inhibit transcription in E. coli. This inhibition can be relieved by adding lactose or isopropyl-β-D-thiogalactopyranoside (IPTG). lac repressor encoded by lacI
   7646..7676    -  promoter       lac promoter: promoter for the E. coli lac operon
   7691..7712    -  protein_bind   CAP binding site: CAP binding activates transcription in the presence of cAMP. E. coli catabolite activator protein
   7725..7817    -  CDS            lacI (fragment): lac repressor; lacI; The lac repressor binds to the lac operator to inhibit transcription in E. coli. This inhibition can be relieved by adding lactose or isopropyl-β-D-thiogalactopyranoside (IPTG).
   8000..8588    -  rep_origin     ori: high-copy-number ColE1/pMB1/pBR322/pUC origin of replication
   8759..9619    -  CDS            AmpR: β-lactamase; bla; confers resistance to ampicillin, carbenicillin, and related antibiotics
   9620..9724    -  promoter       AmpR promoter: bla
>Addgene plasmid #70269 | pLV-tetO-Tfap2c | depositor full sequence | sequence record 129847 | pLV-tetO-Tfap2c sequence 9752 bps
GTCGACGGATCGGGAGATCTCCCGATCCCCTATGGTGCACTCTCAGTACAATCTGCTCTGATGCCGCATA
GTTAAGCCAGTATCTGCTCCCTGCTTGTGTGTTGGAGGTCGCTGAGTAGTGCGCGAGCAAAATTTAAGCT
ACAACAAGGCAAGGCTTGACCGACAATTGCATGAAGAATCTGCTTAGGGTTAGGCGTTTTGCGCTGCTTC
GCGATGTACGGGCCAGATATACGCGTTGACATTGATTATTGACTAGTTATTAATAGTAATCAATTACGGG
GTCATTAGTTCATAGCCCATATATGGAGTTCCGCGTTACATAACTTACGGTAAATGGCCCGCCTGGCTGA
CCGCCCAACGACCCCCGCCCATTGACGTCAATAATGACGTATGTTCCCATAGTAACGCCAATAGGGACTT
TCCATTGACGTCAATGGGTGGAGTATTTACGGTAAACTGCCCACTTGGCAGTACATCAAGTGTATCATAT
GCCAAGTACGCCCCCTATTGACGTCAATGACGGTAAATGGCCCGCCTGGCATTATGCCCAGTACATGACC
TTATGGGACTTTCCTACTTGGCAGTACATCTACGTATTAGTCATCGCTATTACCATGGTGATGCGGTTTT
GGCAGTACATCAATGGGCGTGGATAGCGGTTTGACTCACGGGGATTTCCAAGTCTCCACCCCATTGACGT
CAATGGGAGTTTGTTTTGGCACCAAAATCAACGGGACTTTCCAAAATGTCGTAACAACTCCGCCCCATTG
ACGCAAATGGGCGGTAGGCGTGTACGGTGGGAGGTCTATATAAGCAGCGCGTTTTGCCTGTACTGGGTCT
CTCTGGTTAGACCAGATCTGAGCCTGGGAGCTCTCTGGCTAACTAGGGAACCCACTGCTTAAGCCTCAAT
AAAGCTTGCCTTGAGTGCTTCAAGTAGTGTGTGCCCGTCTGTTGTGTGACTCTGGTAACTAGAGATCCCT
CAGACCCTTTTAGTCAGTGTGGAAAATCTCTAGCAGTGGCGCCCGAACAGGGACTTGAAAGCGAAAGGGA
AACCAGAGGAGCTCTCTCGACGCAGGACTCGGCTTGCTGAAGCGCGCACGGCAAGAGGCGAGGGGCGGCG
ACTGGTGAGTACGCCAAAAATTTTGACTAGCGGAGGCTAGAAGGAGAGAGATGGGTGCGAGAGCGTCAGT
ATTAAGCGGGGGAGAATTAGATCGCGATGGGAAAAAATTCGGTTAAGGCCAGGGGGAAAGAAAAAATATA
AATTAAAACATATAGTATGGGCAAGCAGGGAGCTAGAACGATTCGCAGTTAATCCTGGCCTGTTAGAAAC
ATCAGAAGGCTGTAGACAAATACTGGGACAGCTACAACCATCCCTTCAGACAGGATCAGAAGAACTTAGA
TCATTATATAATACAGTAGCAACCCTCTATTGTGTGCATCAAAGGATAGAGATAAAAGACACCAAGGAAG
CTTTAGACAAGATAGAGGAAGAGCAAAACAAAAGTAAGACCACCGCACAGCAAGCGGCCGCTGATCTTCA
GACCTGGAGGAGGAGATATGAGGGACAATTGGAGAAGTGAATTATATAAATATAAAGTAGTAAAAATTGA
ACCATTAGGAGTAGCACCCACCAAGGCAAAGAGAAGAGTGGTGCAGAGAGAAAAAAGAGCAGTGGGAATA
GGAGCTTTGTTCCTTGGGTTCTTGGGAGCAGCAGGAAGCACTATGGGCGCAGCGTCAATGACGCTGACGG
TACAGGCCAGACAATTATTGTCTGGTATAGTGCAGCAGCAGAACAATTTGCTGAGGGCTATTGAGGCGCA
ACAGCATCTGTTGCAACTCACAGTCTGGGGCATCAAGCAGCTCCAGGCAAGAATCCTGGCTGTGGAAAGA
TACCTAAAGGATCAACAGCTCCTGGGGATTTGGGGTTGCTCTGGAAAACTCATTTGCACCACTGCTGTGC
CTTGGAATGCTAGTTGGAGTAATAAATCTCTGGAACAGATTTGGAATCACACGACCTGGATGGAGTGGGA
CAGAGAAATTAACAATTACACAAGCTTAATACACTCCTTAATTGAAGAATCGCAAAACCAGCAAGAAAAG
AATGAACAAGAATTATTGGAATTAGATAAATGGGCAAGTTTGTGGAATTGGTTTAACATAACAAATTGGC
TGTGGTATATAAAATTATTCATAATGATAGTAGGAGGCTTGGTAGGTTTAAGAATAGTTTTTGCTGTACT
TTCTATAGTGAATAGAGTTAGGCAGGGATATTCACCATTATCGTTTCAGACCCACCTCCCAACCCCGAGG
GGACCCGACAGGCCCGAAGGAATAGAAGAAGAAGGTGGAGAGAGAGACAGAGACAGATCCATTCGATTAG
TGAACGGATCGGCACTGCGTGCGCCAATTCTGCAGACAAATGGCAGTATTCATCCACAATTTTAAAAGAA
AAGGGGGGATTGGGGGGTACAGTGCAGGGGAAAGAATAGTAGACATAATAGCAACAGACATACAAACTAA
AGAATTACAAAAACAAATTACAAAAATTCAAAATTTTCGGGTTTATTACAGGGACAGCAGAGATCCAGTT
TGGTTATCGAGTTTACCACTCCCTATCAGTGATAGAGAAAAGTGAAAGTCGAGTTTACCACTCCCTATCA
GTGATAGAGAAAAGTGAAAGTCGAGTTTACCACTCCCTATCAGTGATAGAGAAAAGTGAAAGTCGAGTTT
ACCACTCCCTATCAGTGATAGAGAAAAGTGAAAGTCGAGTTTACCACTCCCTATCAGTGATAGAGAAAAG
TGAAAGTCGAGTTTACCACTCCCTATCAGTGATAGAGAAAAGTGAAAGTCGAGTTTACCACTCCCTATCA
GTGATAGAGAAAAGTGAAAGTCGAGCTCGGTACCCGGGTCGAGTAGGCGTGTACGGTGGGAGGCCTATAT
AAGCAGAGCTCGTTTAGTGAACCGTCAGATCGCCTGGAGACGCCATCCACGCTGTTTTGACCTCCATAGA
AGACACCGGGACCGATCCAGCCTCCGCGGCCCCGAATTCGGCTTGGACGCCATGTTGTGGAAAATAACAG
ATAATGTCAAGTATGAAGAGGATTGCGAGGATCGCCACGACTCGAGCAGTAATGGCAACCCTCGCATCCC
TCACCTCTCCTCTCCGGGACAACATCTCTACAGTCCCGCGCCGCCTCTCTCGCACACCGGGGTTGCAGAG
TACCAGCCGCCTCCTTACTTCCCGCCGCCTTACCAGCAGCTGGCATACTCGCAGTCCGCCGACCATTACT
CGCATCTGGGAGAGGCTTACGCTGCCGCCATGAACCCCCTGCACCAGCCTGCGGCCACCGGCAGCCAGCA
ACAGGCCTGGCCGGGTCGACAGAGTCAGGAGGGCTCTAGCCTGGCCTCGCACCACAGCCGCTCTGCAAGT
CTAATACCCCATATTTCAGGGCTGGAGGGGGGCTCGGTGAGCGCCCGGCGGGAAGTCTACCGCCGGTCCG
ACCTGCTGCTGCCTCACGCGCACGCCCTGGAAGCCGGCCTGGCTGAGAACCTGGGGCTGCACGAGATGGC
TCACCCCATAGAGGAGGTGCAGAATGTGGACGACGCGCACTTGCTCCTACACGATCAGACTGTCATTCGC
AAAGGACCCATTTCGATGACCAAGAACCCTTTGGGGCTCCCTTGCCAGAAGGACCTGGTGGGAGTGGTCA
TGAACCCCAGTGAGGTCTTCTGCTCGGTCCCTGGAAGACTGTCCCTGCTCAGCTCCACGTCGAAGTACAA
AGTAACTGTGGCTGAGGTACAGAGGCGACTGTCACCACCGGAATGCCTAAACGCCTCGCTCCTGGGAGGT
GTGCTCAGAAGAGCAAAGTCCAAAAATGGAGGCCGGTCCTTGAGGGAGAAGTTGGACAAAATTGGATTGA
ACCTTCCGGCCGGGAGACGGAAAGCTGCCCACGTCACTCTCCTCACGTCTCTCGTGGAAGGTGAAGCCGT
CCACCTAGCACGGGACTTCGCCTATGTCTGCGAAGCTGAGTTCCCTAGTAAAGCGGTGGCTGACTATTTA
ACGAGACCACATCTTGGGGGACGGAATGAGATGGCCACGCGGAAGAGTATGTTGTTGGCTGCACAGCAGG
TGTGCAAGGAGTTCACTGACCTTCTCCATCAAGATCGGACACCCAACGGGAACAACAGGCCCGCCCAGGT
CTTGGAGCCGAACATACAAAACTGTTTGTCTCATTTCAGCCTGATAACTCATGGCTTTGGCAGCCAGGCC
ATCTGTGCGGCGGTCTCCGCAGTGCAGAATTATATCAAGGAGGCTCTAATCGCCATCGATAAGTCCTACA
TGAACCCGGGGGACCAGAGTCCGGCTGATTCCAGCAAGACGATGGAGAAAATGGAAAAGCACAGGAAGTA
ATAAAAGCCGAATTCGATATCAAGCTTATCGATAATCAACCTCTGGATTACAAAATTTGTGAAAGATTGA
CTGGTATTCTTAACTATGTTGCTCCTTTTACGCTATGTGGATACGCTGCTTTAATGCCTTTGTATCATGC
TATTGCTTCCCGTATGGCTTTCATTTTCTCCTCCTTGTATAAATCCTGGTTGCTGTCTCTTTATGAGGAG
TTGTGGCCCGTTGTCAGGCAACGTGGCGTGGTGTGCACTGTGTTTGCTGACGCAACCCCCACTGGTTGGG
GCATTGCCACCACCTGTCAGCTCCTTTCCGGGACTTTCGCTTTCCCCCTCCCTATTGCCACGGCGGAACT
CATCGCCGCCTGCCTTGCCCGCTGCTGGACAGGGGCTCGGCTGTTGGGCACTGACAATTCCGTGGTGTTG
TCGGGGAAATCATCGTCCTTTCCTTGGCTGCTCGCCTGTGTTGCCACCTGGATTCTGCGCGGGACGTCCT
TCTGCTACGTCCCTTCGGCCCTCAATCCAGCGGACCTTCCTTCCCGCGGCCTGCTGCCGGCTCTGCGGCC
TCTTCCGCGTCTTCGCCTTCGCCCTCAGACGAGTCGGATCTCCCTTTGGGCCGCCTCCCCGCATCGATAC
CGTCGACCTCGAGACCTAGAAAAACATGGAGCAATCACAAGTAGCAATACAGCAGCTACCAATGCTGATT
GTGCCTGGCTAGAAGCACAAGAGGAGGAGGAGGTGGGTTTTCCAGTCACACCTCAGGTACCTTTAAGACC
AATGACTTACAAGGCAGCTGTAGATCTTAGCCACTTTTTAAAAGAAAAGGGGGGACTGGAAGGGCTAATT
CACTCCCAACGAAGACAAGATATCCTTGATCTGTGGATCTACCACACACAAGGCTACTTCCCTGATTGGC
AGAACTACACACCAGGGCCAGGGATCAGATATCCACTGACCTTTGGATGGTGCTACAAGCTAGTACCAGT
TGAGCAAGAGAAGGTAGAAGAAGCCAATGAAGGAGAGAACACCCGCTTGTTACACCCTGTGAGCCTGCAT
GGGATGGATGACCCGGAGAGAGAAGTATTAGAGTGGAGGTTTGACAGCCGCCTAGCATTTCATCACATGG
CCCGAGAGCTGCATCCGGACTGTACTGGGTCTCTCTGGTTAGACCAGATCTGAGCCTGGGAGCTCTCTGG
CTAACTAGGGAACCCACTGCTTAAGCCTCAATAAAGCTTGCCTTGAGTGCTTCAAGTAGTGTGTGCCCGT
CTGTTGTGTGACTCTGGTAACTAGAGATCCCTCAGACCCTTTTAGTCAGTGTGGAAAATCTCTAGCAGGG
CCCGTTTAAACCCGCTGATCAGCCTCGACTGTGCCTTCTAGTTGCCAGCCATCTGTTGTTTGCCCCTCCC
CCGTGCCTTCCTTGACCCTGGAAGGTGCCACTCCCACTGTCCTTTCCTAATAAAATGAGGAAATTGCATC
GCATTGTCTGAGTAGGTGTCATTCTATTCTGGGGGGTGGGGTGGGGCAGGACAGCAAGGGGGAGGATTGG
GAAGACAATAGCAGGCATGCTGGGGATGCGGTGGGCTCTATGGCTTCTGAGGCGGAAAGAACCAGCTGGG
GCTCTAGGGGGTATCCCC
[124 nt withheld, positions 6039-6162]
C
[91 nt withheld, positions 6164-6254]
A
[49 nt withheld, positions 6256-6304]
CCTTTGACGTTGGAGTCCACGTTCTTT
[37 nt withheld, positions 6332-6368]
ACCCTATCTCGGTCTATTCTTTTGATTTATAAGGGATTTTGCCGATTTCGGCCTATTGGTTAAAAAATGA
GCTGATTTAACAAAAATTTAACGCGAATTAATTCTGTGGAATGTGTGTCAGTTAGGGTGTGGAAAGTCCC
CAGGCTCCCCAGCAGGCAGAAGTATGCAAAGCATGCATCTCAATTAGTCAGCAACCAGGTGTGGAAAGTC
CCCAGGCTCCCCAGCAGGCAGAAGTATGCAAAGCATGCATCTCAATTAGTCAGCAACCATAGTCCCGCCC
CTAACTCCGCCCATCCCGCCCCTAACTCCGCCCAGTTCCGCCCATTCTCCGCCCCATGGCTGACTAATTT
TTTTTATTTATGCAGAGGCCGAGGCCGCCTCTGCCTCTGAGCTATTCCAGAAGTAGTGAGGAGGCTTTTT
TGGAGGCCTAGGCTTTTGCAAAAAGCTCCCGGGAGCTTGTATATCCATTTTCGGATCTGATCAGCACGTG
TTGACAATTAATCATCGGCATAGTATATCGGCATAGTATAATACGACAAGGTGAGGAACTAAACCATGGC
CAAGTTGACCAGTGCCGTTCCGGTGCTCACCGCGCGCGACGTCGCCGGAGCGGTCGAGTTCTGGACCGAC
CGGCTCGGGTTCTCCCGGGACTTCGTGGAGGACGACTTCGCCGGTGTGGTCCGGGACGACGTGACCCTGT
TCATCAGCGCGGTCCAGGACCAGGTGGTGCCGGACAACACCCTGGCCTGGGTGTGGGTGCGCGGCCTGGA
CGAGCTGTACGCCGAGTGGTCGGAGGTCGTGTCCACGAACTTCCGGGACGCCTCCGGGCCGGCCATGACC
GAGATCGGCGAGCAGCCGTGGGGGCGGGAGTTCGCCCTGCGCGACCCGGCCGGCAACTGCGTGCACTTCG
TGGCCGAGGAGCAGGACTGACACGTGCTACGAGATTTCGATTCCACCGCCGCCTTCTATGAAAGGTTGGG
CTTCGGAATCGTTTTCCGGGACGCCGGCTGGATGATCCTCCAGCGCGGGGATCTCATGCTGGAGTTCTTC
GCCCACCCCAACTTGTTTATTGCAGCTTATAATGGTTACAAATAAAGCAATAGCATCACAAATTTCACAA
ATAAAGCATTTTTTTCACTGCATTCTAGTTGTGGTTTGTCCAAACTCATCAATGTATCTTATCATGTCTG
TATACCGTCGACCTCTAGCTAGAGCTTGGCGTAATCATGGTCATAGCTGTTTCCTGTGTGAAATTGTTAT
CCGCTCACAATTCCACACAACATACGAGCCGGAAGCATAAAGTGTAAAGCCTGGGGTGCCTAATGAGTGA
GCTAACTCACATTAATTGCGTTGCGCTCACTGCCCGCTTTCCAGTCGGGAAACCTGTCGTGCCAGCTGCA
TTAATGAATCGGCCAACGCGCGGGGAGAGGCGGTTTGCGTATTGGGCGCTCTTCCGCTTCCTCGCTCACT
GACTCGCTGCGCTCGGTCGTTCGGCTGCGGCGAGCGGTATCAGCTCACTCAAAGGCGGTAATACGGTTAT
CCACAGAATCAGGGGATAACGCAGGAAAGAACATGTGAGCAAAAGGCCAGCAAAAGGCCAGGAACCGTAA
AAAGGCCGCGTTGCTGGCGTTTTTCCATAGGCTCCGCCCCCCTGACGAGCATCACAAAAATCGACGCTCA
AGTCAGAGGTGGCGAAACCCGACAGGACTATAAAGATACCAGGCGTTTCCCCCTGGAAGCTCCCTCGTGC
GCTCTCCTGTTCCGACCCTGCCGCTTACCGGATACCTGTCCGCCTTTCTCCCTTCGGGAAGCGTGGCGCT
TTCTCATAGCTCACGCTGTAGGTATCTCAGTTCGGTGTAGGTCGTTCGCTCCAAGCTGGGCTGTGTGCAC
GAACCCCCCGTTCAGCCCGACCGCTGCGCCTTATCCGGTAACTATCGTCTTGAGTCCAACCCGGTAAGAC
ACGACTTATCGCCACTGGCAGCAGCCACTGGTAACAGGATTAGCAGAGCGAGGTATGTAGGCGGTGCTAC
AGAGTTCTTGAAGTGGTGGCCTAACTACGGCTACACTAGAAGAACAGTATTTGGTATCTGCGCTCTGCTG
AAGCCAGTTACCTTCGGAAAAAGAGTTGGTAGCTCTTGATCCGGCAAACAAACCACCGCTGGTAGCGGTG
GTTTTTTTGTTTGCAAGCAGCAGATTACGCGCAGAAAAAAAGGATCTCAAGAAGATCCTTTGATCTTTTC
TACGGGGTCTGACGCTCAGTGGAACGAAAACTCACGTTAAGGGATTTTGGTCATGAGATTATCAAAAAGG
ATCTTCACCTAGATCCTTTTAAATTAAAAATGAAGTTTTAAATCAATCTAAAGTATATATGAGTAAACTT
GGTCTGACAGTTACCAATGCTTAATCAGTGAGGCACCTATCTCAGCGATCTGTCTATTTCGTTCATCCAT
AGTTGCCTGACTCCCCGTCGTGTAGATAACTACGATACGGGAGGGCTTACCATCTGGCCCCAGTGCTGCA
ATGATACCGCGAGACCCACGCTCACCGGCTCCAGATTTATCAGCAATAAACCAGCCAGCCGGAAGGGCCG
AGCGCAGAAGTGGTCCTGCAACTTTATCCGCCTCCATCCAGTCTATTAATTGTTGCCGGGAAGCTAGAGT
AAGTAGTTCGCCAGTTAATAGTTTGCGCAACGTTGTTGCCATTGCTACAGGCATCGTGGTGTCACGCTCG
TCGTTTGGTATGGCTTCATTCAGCTCCGGTTCCCAACGATCAAGGCGAGTTACATGATCCCCCATGTTGT
GCAAAAAAGCGGTTAGCTCCTTCGGTCCTCCGATCGTTGTCAGAAGTAAGTTGGCCGCAGTGTTATCACT
CATGGTTATGGCAGCACTGCATAATTCTCTTACTGTCATGCCATCCGTAAGATGCTTTTCTGTGACTGGT
GAGTACTCAACCAAGTCATTCTGAGAATAGTGTATGCGGCGACCGAGTTGCTCTTGCCCGGCGTCAATAC
GGGATAATACCGCGCCACATAGCAGAACTTTAAAAGTGCTCATCATTGGAAAACGTTCTTCGGGGCGAAA
ACTCTCAAGGATCTTACCGCTGTTGAGATCCAGTTCGATGTAACCCACTCGTGCACCCAACTGATCTTCA
GCATCTTTTACTTTCACCAGCGTTTCTGGGTGAGCAAAAACAGGAAGGCAAAATGCCGCAAAAAAGGGAA
TAAGGGCGACACGGAAATGTTGAATACTCATACTCTTCCTTTTTCAATATTATTGAAGCATTTATCAGGG
TTATTGTCTCATGAGCGGATACATATTTGAATGTATTTAGAAAAATAAACAAATAGGGGTTCCGCGCACA
TTTCCCCGAAAAGTGCCACCTGAC
