>Addgene plasmid #70269 | pLV-tetO-Tfap2c | depositor partial sequence | sequence record 125707 | 3' region of Insert; Primer used: WPRE-R (CATAGCGTAAAAGGAGCAACA)
GGTCATCTTTCCAATTTTGTATCCAGAGGTTGATTATCGATAAGCTTGATATCGAATTCGGCTTTTATTA
CTTCCTGTGCTTTTCCATTTTCTCCATCGTCTTGCTGGAATCAGCCGGACTCTGGTCCCCCGGGTTCATG
TAGGACTTATCGATGGCGATTAGAGCCTCCTTGATATAATTCTGCACTGCGGAGACCGCCGCACAGATGG
CCTGGCTGCCAAAGCCATGAGTTATCAGGCTGAAATGAGACAAACAGTTTTGTATGTTCGGCTCCAAGAC
CTGGGCGGGCCTGTTGTTCCCGTTGGGTGTCCGATCTTGATGGAGAAGGTCAGTGAACTCCTTGCACACC
TGCTGTGCAGCCAACAACATACTCTTCCGCGTGGCCATCTCATTCCGTCCCCCAAGATGTGGTCTCGTTA
AATAGTCAGCCACCGCTTTACTAGGGAACTCAGCTTCGCAGACATAGGCGAAGTCCCGTGCTAGGTGGAC
GGCTTCACCTTCCACGAGAGACGTGAGGAGAGTGACGTGGGCAGCTTTCCGTCTCCCGGCCGGAAGGTTC
AATCCAATTTTGTCCAACTTCTCCCTCAAGGACCGGCCTCCATTTTTGGACTTTGCTCTTCTGAGCACAC
CTCCCAGGAGCGAGGCGTTTAGGCATTCCGGTGGTGACAGTCGCCTCTGTACCTCAGCCACAGTTACTTT
GTACTTCGACGTGGAGCTGAGCAGGGACAGTCTTCCAGGGACCGAGCAGAAGACCTCACTGGGGTTCATG
ACCACTCCCACCAGGTCCTTCTGGCA
