>Addgene plasmid #70269 | pLV-tetO-Tfap2c | depositor partial sequence | sequence record 125708 | 5' region of Insert; Primer used: CMV-Promoter F (ACGCCATCCACGCTGTTTTGACCT)
GGGGACGATCAGCCTCCGCGGCCCGATTCGGCTTGGACGCCATGTTGTGGAAAATAACAGATAATGTCAA
GTATGAAGAGGATTGCGAGGATCGCCACGACTCGAGCAGTAATGGCAACCCTCGCATCCCTCACCTCTCC
TCTCCGGGACAACATCTCTACAGTCCCGCGCCGCCTCTCTCGCACACCGGGGTTGCAGAGTACCAGCCGC
CTCCTTACTTCCCGCCGCCTTACCAGCAGCTGGCATACTCGCAGTCCGCCGACCATTACTCGCATCTGGG
AGAGGCTTACGCTGCCGCCATGAACCCCCTGCACCAGCCTGCGGCCACCGGCAGCCAGCAACAGGCCTGG
CCGGGTCGACAGAGTCAGGAGGGCTCTAGCCTGGCCTCGCACCACAGCCGCTCTGCAAGTCTAATACCCC
ATATTTCAGGGCTGGAGGGGGGCTCGGTGAGCGCCCGGCGGGAAGTCTACCGCCGGTCCGACCTGCTGCT
GCCTCACGCGCACGCCCTGGAAGCCGGCCTGGCTGAGAACCTGGGGCTGCACGAGATGGCTCACCCCATA
GAGGAGGTGCAGAATGTGGACGACGCGCACTTGCTCCTACACGATCAGACTGTCATTCGCAAAGGACCCA
TTTCGATGACCAAGAACCCTTTGGGGCTCCCTTGCCAGAAGGACCTGGTGGGAGTGGTCATGAACCCCAG
TGAGGTCTTCTGCTCGGTCCCTGGAAGACTGTCCCTGCTCAGCTCCCGTCAATACATAACTGGTGACATG
CCAATCCGGGTCAAAAAAGGATGACCACG
