>Addgene plasmid #70269 | pLV-tetO-Tfap2c | addgene partial sequence | sequence record 129841 | LNCX 5'-AGCTCGTTTAGTGAACCGTCAGATC-3'
AGACACCGGGACCGATCCAGCCTCCGCGGCCCCGAATTCGGCTTGGACGCCATGTTGTGGAAAATAACAG
ATAATGTCAAGTATGAAGAGGATTGCGAGGATCGCCACGACTCGAGCAGTAATGGCAACCCTCGCATCCC
TCACCTCTCCTCTCCGGGACAACATCTCTACAGTCCCGCGCCGCCTCTCTCGCACACCGGGGTTGCAGAG
TACCAGCCGCCTCCTTACTTCCCGCCGCCTTACCAGCAGCTGGCATACTCGCAGTCCGCCGACCATTACT
CGCATCTGGGAGAGGCTTACGCTGCCGCCATGAACCCCCTGCACCAGCCTGCGGCCACCGGCAGCCAGCA
ACAGGCCTGGCCGGGTCGACAGAGTCAGGAGGGCTCTAGCCTGGCCTCGCACCACAGCCGCTCTGCAAGT
CTAATACCCCATATTTCAGGGCTGGAGGGGGGCTCGGTGAGCGCCCGGCGGGAAGTCTACCGCCGGTCCG
ACCTGCTGCTGCCTCACGCGCACGCCCTGGAAGCCGGCCTGGCTGAGAACCTGGGGCTGCACGAGATGGC
TCACCCCATAGAGGAGGTGCAGAATGTGGACGACGCGCACTTGCTCCTACACGATCAGACTGTCATTCGC
AAAGGACCCATTTCGATGACCAAGAACCCTTTGGGGCTCCCTTGCCAGAAGGACCTGGTGGGAGTGGTCA
TGAACCCCAGTGAGGTCTTCTGCTCGGTCCCTGGAAGACTGTCCCTGCTCAGCTCCACGTCGAAGTACAA
