>Addgene plasmid #70269 | pLV-tetO-Tfap2c | addgene partial sequence | sequence record 129846 | WPRE-R 5'-CATAGCGTAAAAGGAGCAACA-3'
TCCAGAGGTTGATTATCGATAAGCTTGATATCGAATTCGGCTTTTATTACTTCCTGTGCTTTTCCATTTT
CTCCATCGTCTTGCTGGAATCAGCCGGACTCTGGTCCCCCGGGTTCATGTAGGACTTATCGATGGCGATT
AGAGCCTCCTTGATATAATTCTGCACTGCGGAGACCGCCGCACAGATGGCCTGGCTGCCAAAGCCATGAG
TTATCAGGCTGAAATGAGACAAACAGTTTTGTATGTTCGGCTCCAAGACCTGGGCGGGCCTGTTGTTCCC
GTTGGGTGTCCGATCTTGATGGAGAAGGTCAGTGAACTCCTTGCACACCTGCTGTGCAGCCAACAACATA
CTCTTCCGCGTGGCCATCTCATTCCGTCCCCCAAGATGTGGTCTCGTTAAATAGTCAGCCACCGCTTTAC
TAGGGAACTCAGCTTCGCAGACATAGGCGAAGTCCCGTGCTAGGTGGACGGCTTCACCTTCCACGAGAGA
CGTGAGGAGAGTGACGTGGGCAGCTTTCCGTCTCCCGGCCGGAAGGTTCAATCCAATTTTGTCCAACTTC
TCCCTCAAGGACCGGCCTCCATTTTTGGACTTTGCTCTTCTGAGCACACCTCCCAGGAGCGAGGCGTTTA
GGCATTCCGGTGGTGACAGTCGCCTCTGTACCTCAGCCACAGTTACTTTGTACTTCGACGTGGAGCTGAG
CAGGGACAGTCTTCCAGGGACCGAGCAGAAGACCTCACTGG
